>Addgene plasmid #205967 | pHS1928 | addgene full sequence | sequence record 415395 | Addgene NGS Result
ATATCCCGCAAGAGGCCCGGCAGTACCGGCATAACCAAGCCTATGCCTACAGCATCCAGGGTGACGGTGC
CGAGGATGACGATGAGCGCATTGTTAGATTTCATACACGGTGCCTGACTGCGTTAGCAATTTAACTGTGA
TAAACTACCGCATTAAAGCTTATCGATGATAAGCTGTCAAACATGAGAATTCTTGAAGACGAAAGGGCCT
CGTGATACGCCTATTTTTATAGGTTAATGTCATGATAATAATGGTTTCTTAGACGTCAGGTGGCACTTTT
CGGGGAAATGTGCGCGGAACCCCTATTTGTTTATTTTTCTAAATACATTCAAATATGTATCCGCTCATGA
GACAATAACCCTGATAAATGCTTCAATAATATTGAAAAAGGAAGAGTATGAGTATTCAACATTTCCGTGT
CGCCCTTATTCCCTTTTTTGCGGCATTTTGCCTTCCTGTTTTTGCTCACCCAGAAACGCTGGTGAAAGTA
AAAGATGCTGAAGATCAGTTGGGTGCACGAGTGGGTTACATCGAACTGGATCTCAACAGCGGTAAGATCC
TTGAGAGTTTTCGCCCCGAAGAACGTTTTCCAATGATGAGCACTTTTAAAGTTCTGCTATGTGGCGCGGT
ATTATCCCGTGTTGACGCCGGGCAAGAGCAACTCGGTCGCCGCATACACTATTCTCAGAATGACTTGGTT
GAGTACTCACCAGTCACAGAAAAGCATCTTACGGATGGCATGACAGTAAGAGAATTATGCAGTGCTGCCA
TAACCATGAGTGATAACACTGCGGCCAACTTACTTCTGACAACGATCGGAGGACCGAAGGAGCTAACCGC
TTTTTTGCACAACATGGGGGATCATGTAACTCGCCTTGATCGTTGGGAACCGGAGCTGAATGAAGCCATA
CCAAACGACGAGCGTGACACCACGATGCCTGCAGCAATGGCAACAACGTTGCGCAAACTATTAACTGGCG
AACTACTTACTCTAGCTTCCCGGCAACAATTAATAGACTGGATGGAGGCGGATAAAGTTGCAGGACCACT
TCTGCGCTCGGCCCTTCCGGCTGGCTGGTTTATTGCTGATAAATCTGGAGCCGGTGAGCGTGGGTCTCGC
GGTATCATTGCAGCACTGGGGCCAGATGGTAAGCCCTCCCGTATCGTAGTTATCTACACGACGGGGAGTC
AGGCAACTATGGATGAACGAAATAGACAGATCGCTGAGATAGGTGCCTCACTGATTAAGCATTGGTAACT
GTCAGACCAAGTTTACTCATATATACTTTAGATTGATTTAAAACTTCATTTTTAATTTAAAAGGATCTAG
GTGAAGATCCTTTTTGATAATCTCATGACCAAAATCCCTTAACGTGAGTTTTCGTTCCACTGAGCGTCAG
ACCCCGTAGAAAAGATCAAAGGATCTTCTTGAGATCCTTTTTTTCTGCGCGTAATCTGCTGCTTGCAAAC
AAAAAAACCACCGCTACCAGCGGTGGTTTGTTTGCCGGATCAAGAGCTACCAACTCTTTTTCCGAAGGTA
ACTGGCTTCAGCAGAGCGCAGATACCAAATACTGTCCTTCTAGTGTAGCCGTAGTTAGGCCACCACTTCA
AGAACTCTGTAGCACCGCCTACATACCTCGCTCTGCTAATCCTGTTACCAGTGGCTGCTGCCAGTGGCGA
TAAGTCGTGTCTTACCGGGTTGGACTCAAGACGATAGTTACCGGATAAGGCGCAGCGGTCGGGCTGAACG
GGGGGTTCGTGCACACAGCCCAGCTTGGAGCGAACGACCTACACCGAACTGAGATACCTACAGCGTGAGC
TATGAGAAAGCGCCACGCTTCCCGAAGGGAGAAAGGCGGACAGGTATCCGGTAAGCGGCAGGGTCGGAAC
AGGAGAGCGCACGAGGGAGCTTCCAGGGGGAAACGCCTGGTATCTTTATAGTCCTGTCGGGTTTCGCCAC
CTCTGACTTGAGCGTCGATTTTTGTGATGCTCGTCAGGGGGGCGGAGCCTATGGAAAAACGCCAGCAACG
CGGCCTTTTTACGGTTCCTGGCCTTTTGCTGGCCTTTTGCTCACATGTTCTTTCCTGCGTTATCCCCTGA
TTCTGTGGATAACCGTATTACCGCCTTTGAGTGAGCTGATACCGCTCGCCGCAGCCGAACGACCGAGCGC
AGCGAGTCAGTGAGCGAGGAAGCGGAAGAGCGCCTGATGCGGTATTTTCTCCTTACGCATCTGTGCGGTA
TTTCACACCGCAATGGTGCACTCTCAGTACAATCTGCTCTGATGCCGCATAGTTAAGCCAGTATACACTC
CGCTATCGCTACGTGACTGGGTCATGGCTGCGCCCCGACACCCGCCAACACCCGCTGACGCGCCCTGACG
GGCTTGTCTGCTCCCGGCATCCGCTTACAGACAAGCTGTGACCGTCTCCGGGAGCTGCATGTGTCAGAGG
TTTTCACCGTCATCACCGAAACGCGCGAGGCAGCTGCGGTAAAGCTCATCAGCGTGGTCGTGAAGCGATT
CACAGATGTCTGCCTGTTCATCCGCGTCCAGCTCGTTGAGTTTCTCCAGAAGCGTTAATGTCTGGCTTCT
GATAAAGCGGGCCATGTTAAGGGCGGTTTTTTCCTGTTTGGTCACTGATGCCTCCGTGTAAGGGGGATTT
CTGTTCATGGGGGTAATGATACCGATGAAACGAGAGAGGATGCTCACGATACGGGTTACTGATGATGAAC
ATGCCCGGTTACTGGAACGTTGTGAGGGTAAACAACTGGCGGTATGGATGCGGCGGGACCAGAGAAAAAT
CACTCAGGGTCAATGCCAGCGCTTCGTTAATACAGATGTAGGTGTTCCACAGGGTAGCCAGCAGCATCCT
GCGATGCAGATCCGGAACATAATGGTGCAGGGCGCTGACTTCCGCGTTTACAGACTTTACGAAACACGGA
AACCGAAGACCATTCATGTTGTTGCTCAGGTCGCAGACGTTTTGCAGCAGCAGTCGCTTCACGTTCGCTC
GCGTATCGGTGATTCATTCTGCTAACCAGTAAGGCAACCCCGCCAGCCTAGCCGGGTCCTCAACGACAGG
AGCACGATCATGCGCACCCGTGGCCAGGACCCAACGCTGCCCGAGATGCGCCGCGTGCGGCTGCTGGAGA
TGGCGGACGCGATGGATATGTTCTGCCAAGGGTTGGTTTGCGCATTCACAGTTCTCCGCAAGAATTGATT
GGCTCCAATTCTTGGAGTGGTGAATCCGTTAGCGAGGTGCCGCCGGCTTCCATTCAGGTCGAGGTGGCCC
GGCTCCATGCACCGCGACGCAACGCGGGGAGGCAGACAAGGTATAGGGCGGCGCCTACAATCCATGCCAA
CCCGTTCCATGTGCTCGCCGAGGCGGCATAAATCGCCGTGACGATCAGCGGTCCAATGATCGAAGTTAGG
CTGGTAAGAGCCGCGAGCGATCCTTGAAGCTGTCCCTGATGGTCGTCATCTACCTGCCTGGACAGCATGG
CCTGCAACGCGGGCATCCCGATGCCGCCGGAAGCGAGAAGAATCATAATGGGGAAGGCCATCCAGCCTCG
CGTCGCGAACGCCAGCAAGACGTAGCCCAGCGCGTCGGCCGCCATGCCGGCGATAATGGCCTGCTTCTCG
CCGAAACGTTTGGTGGCGGGACCAGTGACGAAGGCTTGAGCGAGGGCGTGCAAGATTCCGAATACCGCAA
GCGACAGGCCGATCATCGTCGCGCTCCAGCGAAAGCGGTCCTCGCCGAAAATGACCCAGAGCGCTGCCGG
CACCTGTCCTACGAGTTGCATGATAAAGAAGACAGTCATAAGTGCGGCGACGATAGTCATGCCCCGCGCC
CACCGGAAGGAGCTGACTGGGTTGAAGGCTCTCAAGGGCATCGGTCGAGATCCCGGTGCCTAATGAGTGA
GCTAACTTACATTAATTGCGTTGCGCTCACTGCCCGCTTTCCAGTCGGGAAACCTGTCGTGCCAGCTGCA
TTAATGAATCGGCCAACGCGCGGGGAGAGGCGGTTTGCGTATTGGGCGCCAGGGTGGTTTTTCTTTTCAC
CAGTGAGACGGGCAACAGCTGATTGCCCTTCACCGCCTGGCCCTGAGAGAGTTGCAGCAAGCGGTCCACG
CTGGTTTGCCCCAGCAGGCGAAAATCCTGTTTGATGGTGGTTAACGGCGGGATATAACATGAGCTGTCTT
CGGTATCGTCGTATCCCACTACCGAGATATCCGCACCAACGCGCAGCCCGGACTCGGTAATGGCGCGCAT
TGCGCCCAGCGCCATCTGATCGTTGGCAACCAGCATCGCAGTGGGAACGATGCCCTCATTCAGCATTTGC
ATGGTTTGTTGAAAACCGGACATGGCACTCCAGTCGCCTTCCCGTTCCGCTATCGGCTGAATTTGATTGC
GAGTGAGATATTTATGCCAGCCAGCCAGACGCAGACGCGCCGAGACAGAACTTAATGGGCCCGCTAACAG
CGCGATTTGCTGGTGACCCAATGCGACCAGATGCTCCACGCCCAGTCGCGTACCGTCTTCATGGGAGAAA
ATAATACTGTTGATGGGTGTCTGGTCAGAGACATCAAGAAATAACGCCGGAACATTAGTGCAGGCAGCTT
CCACAGCAATGGCATCCTGGTCATCCAGCGGATAGTTAATGATCAGCCCACTGACGCGTTGCGCGAGAAG
ATTGTGCACCGCCGCTTTACAGGCTTCGACGCCGCTTCGTTCTACCATCGACACCACCACGCTGGCACCC
AGTTGATCGGCGCGAGATTTAATCGCCGCGACAATTTGCGACGGCGCGTGCAGGGCCAGACTGGAGGTGG
CAACGCCAATCAGCAACGACTGTTTGCCCGCCAGTTGTTGTGCCACGCGGTTGGGAATGTAATTCAGCTC
CGCCATCGCCGCTTCCACTTTTTCCCGCGTTTTCGCAGAAACGTGGCTGGCCTGGTTCACCACGCGGGAA
ACGGTCTGATAAGAGACACCGGCATACTCTGCGACATCGTATAACGTTACTGGTTTCACATTCACCACCC
TGAATTGACTCTCTTCCGGGCGCTATCATGCCATACCGCGAAAGGTTTTGCGCCATTCGATGGTGTCCGG
GATCTCGACGCTCTCCCTTATGCGACTCCTGCATTAGGAAGCAGCCCAGTAGTAGGTTGAGGCCGTTGAG
CACCGCCGCCGCAAGGAATGGTGCATGCAAGGAGATGGCGCCCAACAGTCCCCCGGCCACGGGGCCTGCC
ACCATACCCACGCCGAAACAAGCGCTCATGAGCCCGAAGTGGCGAGCCCGATCTTCCCCATCGGTGATGT
CGGCGATATAGGCGCCAGCAACCGCACCTGTGGCGCCGGTGATGCCGGCCACGATGCGTCCGGCGTAGAG
GATCGAGATCTCGATCCCGCGAAATTAATACGACTCACTATAGGGGAATTGTGAGCGGATAACAATTCCC
CTCTAGAAATAATTTTGTTTAACTTTAAGAAGGAGATATACC
[1005 nt withheld, positions 5503-6507]
TAAGCATTCAGGAGGAAACGAT
[2454 nt withheld, positions 6530-8983]
TGACTAGCATAACCCCTTGGGGCCTCTAAACGGGTCTTGAGGGGTTTTTTGCTGAAAGGAGGAACTATAT
CCGG
Features (pLannotate 1.2.2; 18 found; start..end, strand, type, name):
    152..180     -  promoter       tet promoter: E. coli promoter for tetracycline efflux protein gene
    293..397     +  promoter       AmpR promoter: bla
    398..1258    +  CDS            AmpR: β-lactamase; bla; confers resistance to ampicillin, carbenicillin, and related antibiotics
   1429..2017    +  rep_origin     ori: high-copy-number ColE1/pMB1/pBR322/pUC origin of replication
   2203..2342    -  misc_feature   bom: basis of mobility region from pBR322
   2444..2635    -  CDS            rop: Rop protein, which maintains plasmids at low copy number; rop
   2652..3032    +  CDS            YPB1_ECOLX: Protein predicted: Swiss-Prot protein existence level 4. From Escherichia coli.
   3274..3898    -  CDS            TcR (fragment): tetracycline efflux protein; tet; confers resistance to tetracycline
   3913..3934    -  protein_bind   CAP binding site: CAP binding activates transcription in the presence of cAMP. E. coli catabolite activator protein
   3947..5029    -  CDS            lacI: lac repressor; lacI; The lac repressor binds to the lac operator to inhibit transcription in E. coli. This inhibition can be relieved by adding lactose or isopropyl-β-D-thiogalactopyranoside (IPTG).
   5030..5107    -  promoter       lacI promoter: lacI
   5115..5394    -  CDS            TcR (fragment): tetracycline efflux protein; tet; confers resistance to tetracycline
   5416..5434    +  promoter       T7 promoter: promoter for bacteriophage T7 RNA polymerase
   5435..5459    +  protein_bind   lac operator: The lac repressor binds to the lac operator to inhibit transcription in E. coli. This inhibition can be relieved by adding lactose or isopropyl-β-D-thiogalactopyranoside (IPTG). lac repressor encoded by lacI
   5474..5496    +  RBS            RBS: efficient ribosome binding site from bacteriophage T7 gene 10 (Olins and Rangwala, 1989)
   7164..7180    +  CDS            TEV site (fragment) (sequence withheld): tobacco etch virus (TEV) protease recognition and cleavage site
   8987..9034    +  terminator     T7 terminator: transcription terminator for bacteriophage T7 RNA polymerase
   9057..104     -  CDS            TcR (fragment) (across the origin): tetracycline efflux protein; tet; confers resistance to tetracycline
