[The description below was written by a language model from this plasmid's Addgene catalogue record and pLannotate feature annotations shown in this document.]
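Description:
pHS1928 is a bacterial expression plasmid built on the pET45b(+) backbone that carries an E. coli codon-optimized Cas8-HNH CRISPR-Cas operon. The operon derives from contig JAGBLH010000220, a metagenome-assembled Selenomonas sp. genome from water deer rumen. The plasmid is about 9.1 kb and is propagated in E. coli through a ColE1/pMB1-type origin with ampicillin selection from the β-lactamase gene. The feature table also detects bom and rop elements, although the catalogue lists the plasmid as high copy. Several tetracycline-resistance gene fragments and a tet promoter are annotated, which appear to be pBR322-derived backbone remnants rather than a functional marker. The depositor notes a 740 bp insertion in the backbone that does not affect plasmid function; the record does not say where this insertion lies.

The operon was inserted by Gibson cloning and sits between a T7 promoter with an adjacent lac operator and T7 gene 10 ribosome binding site upstream, and a T7 terminator downstream. A plasmid-borne lacI gene supplies the repressor, so expression needs a host that provides T7 RNA polymerase and is induced with IPTG. According to the catalogue, all proteins of the system are encoded, and Cas8 carries an N-terminal 14xHis tag. This arrangement would allow affinity purification of Cas8 and of any subunits that associate with it. The automated annotation does not resolve the individual cas genes in the roughly 3.5 kb insert region. It flags only a partial match to a TEV protease site, and the significance of that match is unclear. The plasmid comes from a study surveying rare CRISPR-Cas systems and is suited to recombinant production and biochemical characterization of this HNH-nuclease-containing Cas8 variant system.
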