Addgene plasmid #205967: pHS1928
Purpose: JAGBLH010000220 Cas8-HNH operon (E. coli codon optimized) with His-tagged Cas8 in pET45b(+)
Depositing lab: Feng Zhang. Depositing organization: Broad Institute. Publication: Uncovering the functional diversity of rare CRISPR-Cas systems with deep terascale clustering. Altae-Tran H, Kannan S, Suberski AJ, Mears KS, Demircioglu FE, Moeller L, Kocalar S, Oshiro R, Makarova KS, Macrae RK, Koonin EV, Zhang F. Science. 2023 Nov 24;382(6673):eadi1910. doi: 10.1126/science.adi1910. Epub 2023 Nov 23. PubMed 37995242.
Backbone
  Vector backbone: pET45b(+)
  Vector type: Bacterial Expression
Growth in bacteria
  Bacterial resistance: Ampicillin, 100 μg/mL
  Growth temperature: 37°C
  Growth strain: NEB Stable
  Copy number: High Copy
Gene/Insert
  Gene/Insert name: Cas8-HNH all proteins, with His-tagged Cas8
  Species: Selenomonas sp. isolate RGIG9219 Water_deer_Rumen (MAG), JAGBLH010000220
  Promoter: T7
  Tag / fusion protein: 14xHis on Cas8 (N terminal on insert)
  Cloning method: Gibson Cloning
Terms and licenses: Academic/Nonprofit Terms; Industry Terms: Not Available to Industry
Depositor comments: 740 bp insertion in the backbone will not affect plasmid function.
How to cite: pHS1928 was a gift from Feng Zhang (Addgene plasmid # 205967 ; http://n2t.net/addgene:205967 ; RRID:Addgene_205967)
